Addgene plasmid #62986: pMOS010: pLX304-CheRiff-GFP
Purpose: Lentivirus production of CheRiff channelrhodopsin actuator
Depositing lab: Adam Cohen. Depositing organization: Harvard University. Publication: All-optical electrophysiology in mammalian neurons using engineered microbial rhodopsins. Hochbaum DR, Zhao Y, Farhi SL, Klapoetke N, Werley CA, Kapoor V, Zou P, Kralj JM, Maclaurin D, Smedemark-Margulies N, Saulnier JL, Boulting GL, Straub C, Cho YK, Melkonian M, Wong GK, Harrison DJ, Murthy VN, Sabatini BL, Boyden ES, Campbell RE, Cohen AE. Nat Methods. 2014 Aug;11(8):825-33. doi: 10.1038/nmeth.3000. Epub 2014 Jun 22. PubMed 24952910.
Backbone
  Vector backbone: pLX304
  Backbone manufacturer: David Root
  Backbone size w/o insert (bp): 9377
  Total vector size (bp): 9511
  Vector type: Mammalian Expression, Lentiviral ; Gateway Destination vector
Growth in bacteria
  Bacterial resistance: Ampicillin, 100 μg/mL
  Growth temperature: 37°C
  Growth strain: Stbl3
  Copy number: Unknown
Gene/Insert
  Gene/Insert name: CheRiff-eGFP (alt name: ChR64)
  Species: Synthetic
  Insert size (bp): 1734
  Promoter: CMV
  Tag / fusion protein: eGFP (N terminal on backbone)
  Cloning method: Gateway Cloning
  Sequencing primers: 5′ CMV-F; 3′ WPRE-R
Terms and licenses: Academic/Nonprofit Terms; Industry Terms: Not Available to Industry
How to cite: pMOS010: pLX304-CheRiff-GFP was a gift from Adam Cohen (Addgene plasmid # 62986 ; http://n2t.net/addgene:62986 ; RRID:Addgene_62986)
