[The description below was written by a language model from this plasmid's Addgene catalogue record and the feature table of its GenBank file.]
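Description:
pMOS010: pLX304-CheRiff-GFP is a lentiviral transfer plasmid built on the pLX304 Gateway destination backbone and used to produce virus that delivers the CheRiff channelrhodopsin actuator to mammalian cells. In bacteria it is maintained through a high-copy ColE1/pUC-type origin and selected with ampicillin (AmpR, beta-lactamase). An f1 origin and an SV40 origin are also annotated in the backbone. The viral portion has a self-inactivating, HIV-1-derived layout. An RSV promoter sits directly upstream of a truncated 5' LTR and presumably drives genomic RNA synthesis in packaging cells. This is followed by the Psi packaging signal, the RRE for Rev-dependent nuclear export, a cPPT/CTS element, and a U3-deleted 3' LTR with a downstream SV40 polyadenylation signal.

Two expression cassettes lie between the LTRs. A human PGK promoter drives blasticidin S deaminase, which allows blasticidin selection of transduced cells. Downstream, the CMV enhancer/promoter drives the payload, which was introduced by Gateway recombination and is flanked by attB1 and attB2 sites. The payload consists of a Kozak sequence, CheRiff (a blue light-activated actuator derived from Scherffelia dubia channelrhodopsin) and then EGFP, so that expression and localisation can be followed by fluorescence. The catalogue lists the eGFP tag as N-terminal, but the feature table places EGFP after CheRiff, at its C-terminal end. A backbone V5 tag follows attB2, and the record does not indicate whether it is translated in frame with the fusion. A WPRE follows to enhance transcript expression. The catalogue total size and the sequence record length differ by a few base pairs. The associated work concerns all-optical electrophysiology in mammalian neurons, where CheRiff provides optical stimulation.
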