LOCUS       Exported 9522 bp ds-DNA circular SYN 12-MAY-2021
DEFINITION  Lentivirus production of CheRiff channelrhodopsin actuator.
ACCESSION   .
VERSION     .
KEYWORDS    pMOS010: pLX304-CheRiff-GFP
SOURCE      synthetic DNA construct
  ORGANISM  synthetic DNA construct
REFERENCE   1 (bases 1 to 9522)
  AUTHORS   Hochbaum DR, Zhao Y, Farhi SL, Klapoetke N, Werley CA, Kapoor V, Zou
            P, Kralj JM, Maclaurin D, Smedemark-Margulies N, Saulnier JL,
            Boulting GL, Straub C, Cho YK, Melkonian M, Wong GK, Harrison DJ,
            Murthy VN, Sabatini BL, Boyden ES, Campbell RE, Cohen AE
  TITLE     All-optical electrophysiology in mammalian neurons using engineered
            microbial rhodopsins.
  JOURNAL   Nat Methods. 2014 Aug;11(8):825-33. doi: 10.1038/nmeth.3000. Epub
            2014 Jun 22.
  PUBMED    24952910
REFERENCE   2 (bases 1 to 9522)
  AUTHORS   .
  TITLE     Direct Submission
  JOURNAL   Exported May 12, 2021 from SnapGene Server 1.1.58
            http://www.snapgene.com
FEATURES             Location/Qualifiers
     source          1..9522
                     /organism="synthetic DNA construct"
                     /mol_type="other DNA"
     LTR             1..181
                     /label=5' LTR (truncated)
                     /note="truncated 5' long terminal repeat (LTR) from HIV-1"
     misc_feature    228..353
                     /label=HIV-1 Psi
                     /note="packaging signal of human immunodeficiency virus
                     type 1"
     misc_feature    846..1079
                     /label=RRE
                     /note="The Rev response element (RRE) of HIV-1 allows for
                     Rev-dependent mRNA export from the nucleus to the
                     cytoplasm."
     CDS             1264..1308
                     /codon_start=1
                     /product="antigenic peptide corresponding to amino acids
                     655 to 669 of the HIV envelope protein gp41 (Lutje Hulsik
                     et al., 2013)"
                     /label=gp41 peptide
                     /note="recognized by the 2H10 single-chain llama nanobody"
                     /translation="KNEQELLELDKWASL"
     promoter        1483..1983
                     /label=hPGK promoter
                     /note="human phosphoglycerate kinase 1 promoter"
     primer_bind     1902..1920
                     /label=hPGK-F
                     /note="Human PGK promoter, forward primer"
     CDS             1995..2390
                     /codon_start=1
                     /gene="Aspergillus terreus BSD"
                     /product="blasticidin S deaminase"
                     /label=BSD
                     /note="confers resistance to blasticidin"
                     /translation="MAKPLSQEESTLIERATATINSIPISEDYSVASAALSSDGRIFTG
                     VNVYHFTGGPCAELVVLGTAAAAAAGNLTCIVAIGNENRGILSPCGRCRQVLLDLHPGI
                     KAIVKDSDGQPTAVGIRELLPSGYVWEG"
     misc_feature    2450..2567
                     /label=cPPT/CTS
                     /note="central polypurine tract and central termination
                     sequence of HIV-1"
     enhancer        2684..2987
                     /label=CMV enhancer
                     /note="human cytomegalovirus immediate early enhancer"
     promoter        2988..3191
                     /label=CMV promoter
                     /note="human cytomegalovirus (CMV) immediate early
                     promoter"
     primer_bind     3142..3162
                     /label=CMV-F
                     /note="Human CMV immediate early promoter, forward primer"
     protein_bind    3214..3238
                     /gene="mutant version of attB"
                     /label=attB1
                     /bound_moiety="BP Clonase(TM)"
                     /note="recombination site for the Gateway(R) BP reaction"
     regulatory      3270..3279
                     /regulatory_class="other"
                     /note="vertebrate consensus sequence for strong initiation
                     of translation (Kozak, 1987)"
     CDS             3276..4223
                     /codon_start=1
                     /product="blue light-activated optogenetic actuator derived
                     from Scherffelia dubia channelrhodopsin (Hochbaum et al.,
                     2014)"
                     /label=CheRiff
                     /translation="MGGAPAPDAHSAPPGNDSAGGSEYHAPAGYQVNPPYHPVHGYEEQ
                     CSSIYIYYGALWEQETARGFQWFAVFLSALFLAFYGWHAYKASVGWEEVYVCSVELIKV
                     ILEIYFEFTSPAMLFLYGGNITPWLRYAEWLLTCPVILIHLSNITGLSEAYNKRTMALL
                     VSDLGTICMGVTAALATGWVKWLFYCIGLVYGTQTFYNAGIIYVESYYIMPAGGCKKLV
                     LAMTAVYYSSWLMFPGLFIFGPEGMHTLSVAGSTIGHTIADLLSKNIWGLLGHFLRIKI
                     HEHIIMYGDIRRPVSSQFLGRKVDVLAFVTEEDKV"
     CDS             4293..5006
                     /codon_start=1
                     /product="enhanced GFP"
                     /label=EGFP
                     /translation="VSKGEELFTGVVPILVELDGDVNGHKFSVSGEGEGDATYGKLTLK
                     FICTTGKLPVPWPTLVTTLTYGVQCFSRYPDHMKQHDFFKSAMPEGYVQERTIFFKDDG
                     NYKTRAEVKFEGDTLVNRIELKGIDFKEDGNILGHKLEYNYNSHNVYIMADKQKNGIKV
                     NFKIRHNIEDGSVQLADHYQQNTPIGDGPVLLPDNHYLSTQSALSKDPNEKRDHMVLLE
                     FVTAAGITLGMDELYK"
     primer_bind     complement(4335..4356)
                     /label=EGFP-N
                     /note="EGFP, reverse primer"
     primer_bind     complement(4596..4615)
                     /label=EXFP-R
                     /note="For distinguishing EGFP variants, reverse primer"
     primer_bind     4943..4964
                     /label=EGFP-C
                     /note="EGFP, forward primer"
     protein_bind    complement(5039..5063)
                     /gene="mutant version of attB"
                     /label=attB2
                     /bound_moiety="BP Clonase(TM)"
                     /note="recombination site for the Gateway(R) BP reaction"
     CDS             5065..5106
                     /codon_start=1
                     /product="epitope tag from simian virus 5"
                     /label=V5 tag
                     /translation="GKPIPNPLLGLDST"
     misc_feature    5148..5736
                     /label=WPRE
                     /note="woodchuck hepatitis virus posttranscriptional
                     regulatory element"
     primer_bind     complement(5201..5221)
                     /label=WPRE-R
                     /note="WPRE, reverse primer"
     CDS             complement(5619..5630)
                     /codon_start=1
                     /product="Factor Xa recognition and cleavage site"
                     /label=Factor Xa site
                     /translation="IEGR"
     LTR             5808..6041
                     /label=3' LTR (Delta-U3)
                     /note="self-inactivating 3' long terminal repeat (LTR) from
                     HIV-1"
     polyA_signal    6119..6240
                     /label=SV40 poly(A) signal
                     /note="SV40 polyadenylation signal"
     primer_bind     complement(6156..6175)
                     /label=SV40pA-R
                     /note="SV40 polyA, reverse primer"
     primer_bind     6210..6229
                     /label=EBV-rev
                     /note="SV40 polyA terminator, reverse primer"
     rep_origin      6280..6415
                     /label=SV40 ori
                     /note="SV40 origin of replication"
     primer_bind     6342..6361
                     /label=SV40pro-F
                     /note="SV40 promoter/origin, forward primer"
     primer_bind     complement(6435..6454)
                     /label=T7
                     /note="T7 promoter, forward primer"
     promoter        complement(6436..6454)
                     /label=T7 promoter
                     /note="promoter for bacteriophage T7 RNA polymerase"
     primer_bind     complement(6464..6481)
                     /label=M13 Forward
                     /note="In lacZ gene. Also called M13-F20 or M13 (-21)
                     Forward"
     primer_bind     complement(6464..6480)
                     /label=M13 fwd
                     /note="common sequencing primer, one of multiple similar
                     variants"
     primer_bind     complement(6473..6495)
                     /label=M13/pUC Forward
                     /note="In lacZ gene"
     rep_origin      6622..7077
                     /direction=RIGHT
                     /label=f1 ori
                     /note="f1 bacteriophage origin of replication; arrow
                     indicates direction of (+) strand synthesis"
     primer_bind     complement(6709..6728)
                     /label=F1ori-R
                     /note="F1 origin, reverse primer"
     primer_bind     6919..6940
                     /label=F1ori-F
                     /note="F1 origin, forward primer"
     promoter        7103..7207
                     /gene="bla"
                     /label=AmpR promoter
     CDS             7208..8068
                     /codon_start=1
                     /gene="bla"
                     /product="beta-lactamase"
                     /label=AmpR
                     /note="confers resistance to ampicillin, carbenicillin, and
                     related antibiotics"
                     /translation="MSIQHFRVALIPFFAAFCLPVFAHPETLVKVKDAEDQLGARVGYI
                     ELDLNSGKILESFRPEERFPMMSTFKVLLCGAVLSRIDAGQEQLGRRIHYSQNDLVEYS
                     PVTEKHLTDGMTVRELCSAAITMSDNTAANLLLTTIGGPKELTAFLHNMGDHVTRLDRW
                     EPELNEAIPNDERDTTMPVAMATTLRKLLTGELLTLASRQQLIDWMEADKVAGPLLRSA
                     LPAGWFIADKSGAGERGSRGIIAALGPDGKPSRIVVIYTTGSQATMDERNRQIAEIGAS
                     LIKHW"
     primer_bind     complement(7426..7445)
                     /label=Amp-R
                     /note="Ampicillin resistance gene, reverse primer"
     rep_origin      8239..8827
                     /direction=RIGHT
                     /label=ori
                     /note="high-copy-number ColE1/pMB1/pBR322/pUC origin of
                     replication"
     primer_bind     8728..8747
                     /label=pBR322ori-F
                     /note="pBR322 origin, forward primer"
     primer_bind     8981..8998
                     /label=L4440
                     /note="L4440 vector, forward primer"
     protein_bind    9115..9136
                     /label=CAP binding site
                     /bound_moiety="E. coli catabolite activator protein"
                     /note="CAP binding activates transcription in the presence
                     of cAMP."
     promoter        9151..9181
                     /label=lac promoter
                     /note="promoter for the E. coli lac operon"
     protein_bind    9189..9205
                     /label=lac operator
                     /bound_moiety="lac repressor encoded by lacI"
                     /note="The lac repressor binds to the lac operator to
                     inhibit transcription in E. coli. This inhibition can be
                     relieved by adding lactose or
                     isopropyl-beta-D-thiogalactopyranoside (IPTG)."
     primer_bind     9194..9216
                     /label=M13/pUC Reverse
                     /note="In lacZ gene"
     primer_bind     9213..9229
                     /label=M13 rev
                     /note="common sequencing primer, one of multiple similar
                     variants"
     primer_bind     9213..9229
                     /label=M13 Reverse
                     /note="In lacZ gene. Also called M13-rev"
     primer_bind     9248..9268
                     /label=T3
                     /note="T3 promoter, forward primer"
     promoter        9250..9268
                     /label=T3 promoter
                     /note="promoter for bacteriophage T3 RNA polymerase"
     promoter        9296..9522
                     /label=RSV promoter
                     /note="Rous sarcoma virus enhancer/promoter"
ORIGIN
        1 gggtctctct ggttagacca gatctgagcc tgggagctct ctggctaact agggaaccca
       61 ctgcttaagc ctcaataaag cttgccttga gtgcttcaag tagtgtgtgc ccgtctgttg
      121 tgtgactctg gtaactagag atccctcaga cccttttagt cagtgtggaa aatctctagc
      181 agtggcgccc gaacagggac ttgaaagcga aagggaaacc agaggagctc tctcgacgca
      241 ggactcggct tgctgaagcg cgcacggcaa gaggcgaggg gcggcgactg gtgagtacgc
      301 caaaaatttt gactagcgga ggctagaagg agagagatgg gtgcgagagc gtcagtatta
      361 agcgggggag aattagatcg cgatgggaaa aaattcggtt aaggccaggg ggaaagaaaa
      421 aatataaatt aaaacatata gtatgggcaa gcagggagct agaacgattc gcagttaatc
      481 ctggcctgtt agaaacatca gaaggctgta gacaaatact gggacagcta caaccatccc
      541 ttcagacagg atcagaagaa cttagatcat tatataatac agtagcaacc ctctattgtg
      601 tgcatcaaag gatagagata aaagacacca aggaagcttt agacaagata gaggaagagc
      661 aaaacaaaag taagaccacc gcacagcaag cggccgctga tcttcagacc tggaggagga
      721 gatatgaggg acaattggag aagtgaatta tataaatata aagtagtaaa aattgaacca
      781 ttaggagtag cacccaccaa ggcaaagaga agagtggtgc agagagaaaa aagagcagtg
      841 ggaataggag ctttgttcct tgggttcttg ggagcagcag gaagcactat gggcgcagcg
      901 tcaatgacgc tgacggtaca ggccagacaa ttattgtctg gtatagtgca gcagcagaac
      961 aatttgctga gggctattga ggcgcaacag catctgttgc aactcacagt ctggggcatc
     1021 aagcagctcc aggcaagaat cctggctgtg gaaagatacc taaaggatca acagctcctg
     1081 gggatttggg gttgctctgg aaaactcatt tgcaccactg ctgtgccttg gaatgctagt
     1141 tggagtaata aatctctgga acagatttgg aatcacacga cctggatgga gtgggacaga
     1201 gaaattaaca attacacaag cttaatacac tccttaattg aagaatcgca aaaccagcaa
     1261 gaaaagaatg aacaagaatt attggaatta gataaatggg caagtttgtg gaattggttt
     1321 aacataacaa attggctgtg gtatataaaa ttattcataa tgatagtagg aggcttggta
     1381 ggtttaagaa tagtttttgc tgtactttct atagtgaata gagttaggca gggatattca
     1441 ccattatcgt ttcagaccca cctcccaacc ccgaggggac ccttgcgcct tttccaaggc
     1501 agccctgggt ttgcgcaggg acgcggctgc tctgggcgtg gttccgggaa acgcagcggc
     1561 gccgaccctg ggtctcgcac attcttcacg tccgttcgca gcgtcacccg gatcttcgcc
     1621 gctacccttg tgggcccccc ggcgacgctt cctgctccgc ccctaagtcg ggaaggttcc
     1681 ttgcggttcg cggcgtgccg gacgtgacaa acggaagccg cacgtctcac tagtaccctc
     1741 gcagacggac agcgccaggg agcaatggca gcgcgccgac cgcgatgggc tgtggccaat
     1801 agcggctgct cagcagggcg cgccgagagc agcggccggg aaggggcggt gcgggaggcg
     1861 gggtgtgggg cggtagtgtg ggccctgttc ctgcccgcgc ggtgttccgc attctgcaag
     1921 cctccggagc gcacgtcggc agtcggctcc ctcgttgacc gaatcaccga cctctctccc
     1981 cagggggtac caccatggcc aagcctttgt ctcaagaaga atccaccctc attgaaagag
     2041 caacggctac aatcaacagc atccccatct ctgaagacta cagcgtcgcc agcgcagctc
     2101 tctctagcga cggccgcatc ttcactggtg tcaatgtata tcattttact gggggacctt
     2161 gtgcagaact cgtggtgctg ggcactgctg ctgctgcggc agctggcaac ctgacttgta
     2221 tcgtcgcgat cggaaatgag aacaggggca tcttgagccc ctgcggacgg tgccgacagg
     2281 tgcttctcga tctgcatcct gggatcaaag ccatagtgaa ggacagtgat ggacagccga
     2341 cggcagttgg gattcgtgaa ttgctgccct ctggttatgt gtgggagggc ctgcagctgc
     2401 agtagtaaga attctagatc ttgagacaaa tggcagtatt catccacaat tttaaaagaa
     2461 aaggggggat tggggggtac agtgcagggg aaagaatagt agacataata gcaacagaca
     2521 tacaaactaa agaattacaa aaacaaatta caaaaattca aaattttcgg gtttattaca
     2581 gggacagcag agatccactt tggcgccggc tcgagggggc ccggggttat taatagtaat
     2641 caattacggg gtcattagtt catagcccat atatggagtt ccgcgttaca taacttacgg
     2701 taaatggccc gcctggctga ccgcccaacg acccccgccc attgacgtca ataatgacgt
     2761 atgttcccat agtaacgcca atagggactt tccattgacg tcaatgggtg gagtatttac
     2821 ggtaaactgc ccacttggca gtacatcaag tgtatcatat gccaagtacg ccccctattg
     2881 acgtcaatga cggtaaatgg cccgcctggc attatgccca gtacatgacc ttatgggact
     2941 ttcctacttg gcagtacatc tacgtattag tcatcgctat taccatggtg atgcggtttt
     3001 ggcagtacat caatgggcgt ggatagcggt ttgactcacg gggatttcca agtctccacc
     3061 ccattgacgt caatgggagt ttgttttggc accaaaatca acgggacttt ccaaaatgtc
     3121 gtaacaactc cgccccattg acgcaaatgg gcggtaggcg tgtacggtgg gaggtctata
     3181 taagcagagc tctctggcta actgtcggga tcaacaagtt tgtacaaaaa agcaggctgg
     3241 cgccggaacc aattcagtcg actggatccg ccaccatggg cggagctcct gctccagacg
     3301 ctcacagcgc cccacctgga aacgattctg ccggaggcag tgagtaccat gccccagctg
     3361 gatatcaagt gaatccaccc taccaccccg tgcatgggta tgaggaacag tgcagctcca
     3421 tctacatcta ctatggggcc ctgtgggagc aggaaacagc taggggcttc cagtggtttg
     3481 ccgtgttcct gtctgccctg tttctggctt tctacggctg gcacgcctat aaggccagcg
     3541 tgggatggga ggaagtgtac gtgtgctccg tggagctgat caaagtgatt ctggagatct
     3601 atttcgagtt caccagtcct gctatgctgt tcctgtacgg agggaacatt accccatggc
     3661 tgagatatgc cgaatggctg ctgacatgtc ccgtgatcct gattcatctg tctaacatca
     3721 ccggcctgag tgaggcatac aataagcgga caatggctct gctggtgtcc gacctgggaa
     3781 ctatttgcat gggagtgaca gccgctctgg ccactgggtg ggtgaagtgg ctgttttact
     3841 gtatcggcct ggtgtatgga acccagacat tctacaacgc tggaatcatc tacgtggagt
     3901 cttactatat catgcctgcc ggcggctgta agaaactggt gctggccatg actgccgtgt
     3961 actattctag ttggctgatg tttcccggcc tgttcatctt tgggcctgaa ggcatgcaca
     4021 ccctgagcgt ggctgggtcc actattggcc ataccatcgc cgacctgctg tccaagaata
     4081 tttggggact gctggggcac ttcctgcgga tcaaaattca cgagcatatc attatgtacg
     4141 gcgatatcag gagaccagtg agctcccagt ttctgggacg caaggtggac gtgctggcct
     4201 tcgtgacaga ggaagataaa gtggcggccg ccaagagcag gatcaccagc gagggcgagt
     4261 acatccccct ggaccagatc gacatcaacg tggtgagcaa gggcgaggag ctgttcaccg
     4321 gggtggtgcc catcctggtc gagctggacg gcgacgtaaa cggccacaag ttcagcgtgt
     4381 ccggcgaggg cgagggcgat gccacctacg gcaagctgac cctgaagttc atttgcacca
     4441 ccggcaagct gcccgtgccc tggcccaccc tcgtgaccac cctgacctac ggcgtgcagt
     4501 gcttcagccg ctaccccgac cacatgaagc agcacgactt cttcaagtcc gccatgcccg
     4561 aaggctacgt ccaggagcgc accatcttct tcaaggacga cggcaactac aagacccgcg
     4621 ccgaggtgaa gttcgagggc gacaccctgg tgaaccgcat cgagctgaag ggcatcgact
     4681 tcaaggagga cggcaacatc ctggggcaca agctggagta caactacaac agccacaacg
     4741 tctatatcat ggccgacaag cagaagaacg gcatcaaggt gaacttcaag atccgccaca
     4801 acatcgagga cggcagcgtg cagctcgccg accactacca gcagaacacc cccatcggcg
     4861 acggccccgt gctgctgccc gacaaccact acctgagcac ccagtccgcc ctgagcaaag
     4921 accccaacga gaagcgcgat cacatggtcc tgctggagtt cgtgaccgcc gccgggatca
     4981 ctctcggcat ggacgagctg tacaagtaag aattcgcggc cgcactcgag atatctagac
     5041 ccagctttct tgtacaaagt ggttggtaag cctatcccta accctctcct cggtctcgat
     5101 tctacgtagt aatgagctag cgctaaccgg tggcgcgtta agtcgacaat caacctctgg
     5161 attacaaaat ttgtgaaaga ttgactggta ttcttaacta tgttgctcct tttacgctat
     5221 gtggatacgc tgctttaatg cctttgtatc atgctattgc ttcccgtatg gctttcattt
     5281 tctcctcctt gtataaatcc tggttgctgt ctctttatga ggagttgtgg cccgttgtca
     5341 ggcaacgtgg cgtggtgtgc actgtgtttg ctgacgcaac ccccactggt tggggcattg
     5401 ccaccacctg tcagctcctt tccgggactt tcgctttccc cctccctatt gccacggcgg
     5461 aactcatcgc cgcctgcctt gcccgctgct ggacaggggc tcggctgttg ggcactgaca
     5521 attccgtggt gttgtcgggg aaatcatcgt cctttccttg gctgctcgcc tgtgttgcca
     5581 cctggattct gcgcgggacg tccttctgct acgtcccttc ggccctcaat ccagcggacc
     5641 ttccttcccg cggcctgctg ccggctctgc ggcctcttcc gcgtcttcgc cttcgccctc
     5701 agacgagtcg gatctccctt tgggccgcct ccccgcgtcg actttaagac caatgactta
     5761 caaggcagct gtagatctta gccacttttt aaaagaaaag gggggactgg aagggctaat
     5821 tcactcccaa cgaagacaag atctgctttt tgcttgtact gggtctctct ggttagacca
     5881 gatctgagcc tgggagctct ctggctaact agggaaccca ctgcttaagc ctcaataaag
     5941 cttgccttga gtgcttcaag tagtgtgtgc ccgtctgttg tgtgactctg gtaactagag
     6001 atccctcaga cccttttagt cagtgtggaa aatctctagc agtacgtata gtagttcatg
     6061 tcatcttatt attcagtatt tataacttgc aaagaaatga atatcagaga gtgagaggaa
     6121 cttgtttatt gcagcttata atggttacaa ataaagcaat agcatcacaa atttcacaaa
     6181 taaagcattt ttttcactgc attctagttg tggtttgtcc aaactcatca atgtatctta
     6241 tcatgtctgg ctctagctat cccgccccta actccgccca tcccgcccct aactccgccc
     6301 agttccgccc attctccgcc ccatggctga ctaatttttt ttatttatgc agaggccgag
     6361 gccgcctcgg cctctgagct attccagaag tagtgaggag gcttttttgg aggcctaggg
     6421 acgtacccaa ttcgccctat agtgagtcgt attacgcgcg ctcactggcc gtcgttttac
     6481 aacgtcgtga ctgggaaaac cctggcgtta cccaacttaa tcgccttgca gcacatcccc
     6541 ctttcgccag ctggcgtaat agcgaagagg cccgcaccga tcgcccttcc caacagttgc
     6601 gcagcctgaa tggcgaatgg gnnnnnnnnn nnnnnnnnnn nnnnnnnnnn nnnnnnnnnn
     6661 nnnnnnnnnn nnnnnnnnnn nnnnnnnnnn nnnnnnnnnn nnnnnnnnnn nnnnnnnnnn
     6721 nnnnnnnnnn nnnnnnnnnn nnnnncnnnn nnnnnnnnnn nnnnnnnnnn nnnnnnnnnn
     6781 nnnnnnnnnn nnnnnnnnnn nnnnnnnnnn nnnnnnnnnn nnnnnnnnnn nnnnnnnann
     6841 nnnnnnnnnn nnnnnnnnnn nnnnnnnnnn nnnnnnnnnn nnnnnnncct ttgacgttgg
     6901 agtccacgtt ctttaatagt ggactcttgt tccaaactgg aacaacactc aaccctatct
     6961 cggtctattc ttttgattta taagggattt tgccgatttc ggcctattgg ttaaaaaatg
     7021 agctgattta acaaaaattt aacgcgaatt ttaacaaaat attaacgctt acaatttagg
     7081 tggcactttt cggggaaatg tgcgcggaac ccctatttgt ttatttttct aaatacattc
     7141 aaatatgtat ccgctcatga gacaataacc ctgataaatg cttcaataat attgaaaaag
     7201 gaagagtatg agtattcaac atttccgtgt cgcccttatt cccttttttg cggcattttg
     7261 ccttcctgtt tttgctcacc cagaaacgct ggtgaaagta aaagatgctg aagatcagtt
     7321 gggtgcacga gtgggttaca tcgaactgga tctcaacagc ggtaagatcc ttgagagttt
     7381 tcgccccgaa gaacgttttc caatgatgag cacttttaaa gttctgctat gtggcgcggt
     7441 attatcccgt attgacgccg ggcaagagca actcggtcgc cgcatacact attctcagaa
     7501 tgacttggtt gagtactcac cagtcacaga aaagcatctt acggatggca tgacagtaag
     7561 agaattatgc agtgctgcca taaccatgag tgataacact gcggccaact tacttctgac
     7621 aacgatcgga ggaccgaagg agctaaccgc ttttttgcac aacatggggg atcatgtaac
     7681 tcgccttgat cgttgggaac cggagctgaa tgaagccata ccaaacgacg agcgtgacac
     7741 cacgatgcct gtagcaatgg caacaacgtt gcgcaaacta ttaactggcg aactacttac
     7801 tctagcttcc cggcaacaat taatagactg gatggaggcg gataaagttg caggaccact
     7861 tctgcgctcg gcccttccgg ctggctggtt tattgctgat aaatctggag ccggtgagcg
     7921 tgggtctcgc ggtatcattg cagcactggg gccagatggt aagccctccc gtatcgtagt
     7981 tatctacacg acggggagtc aggcaactat ggatgaacga aatagacaga tcgctgagat
     8041 aggtgcctca ctgattaagc attggtaact gtcagaccaa gtttactcat atatacttta
     8101 gattgattta aaacttcatt tttaatttaa aaggatctag gtgaagatcc tttttgataa
     8161 tctcatgacc aaaatccctt aacgtgagtt ttcgttccac tgagcgtcag accccgtaga
     8221 aaagatcaaa ggatcttctt gagatccttt ttttctgcgc gtaatctgct gcttgcaaac
     8281 aaaaaaacca ccgctaccag cggtggtttg tttgccggat caagagctac caactctttt
     8341 tccgaaggta actggcttca gcagagcgca gataccaaat actgttcttc tagtgtagcc
     8401 gtagttaggc caccacttca agaactctgt agcaccgcct acatacctcg ctctgctaat
     8461 cctgttacca gtggctgctg ccagtggcga taagtcgtgt cttaccgggt tggactcaag
     8521 acgatagtta ccggataagg cgcagcggtc gggctgaacg gggggttcgt gcacacagcc
     8581 cagcttggag cgaacgacct acaccgaact gagataccta cagcgtgagc tatgagaaag
     8641 cgccacgctt cccgaaggga gaaaggcgga caggtatccg gtaagcggca gggtcggaac
     8701 aggagagcgc acgagggagc ttccaggggg aaacgcctgg tatctttata gtcctgtcgg
     8761 gtttcgccac ctctgacttg agcgtcgatt tttgtgatgc tcgtcagggg ggcggagcct
     8821 atggaaaaac gccagcaacg cggccttttt acggttcctg gccttttgct ggccttttgc
     8881 tcacatgttc tttcctgcgt tatcccctga ttctgtggat aaccgtatta ccgcctttga
     8941 gtgagctgat accgctcgcc gcagccgaac gaccgagcgc agcgagtcag tgagcgagga
     9001 agcggaagag cgcccaatac gcaaaccgcc tctccccgcg cgttggccga ttcattaatg
     9061 cagctggcac gacaggtttc ccgactggaa agcgggcagt gagcgcaacg caattaatgt
     9121 gagttagctc actcattagg caccccaggc tttacacttt atgcttccgg ctcgtatgtt
     9181 gtgtggaatt gtgagcggat aacaatttca cacaggaaac agctatgacc atgattacgc
     9241 caagcgcgca attaaccctc actaaaggga acaaaagctg gagctgcaag cttaatgtag
     9301 tcttatgcaa tactcttgta gtcttgcaac atggtaacga tgagttagca acatgcctta
     9361 caaggagaga aaaagcaccg tgcatgccga ttggtggaag taaggtggta cgatcgtgcc
     9421 ttattaggaa ggcaacagac gggtctgaca tggattggac gaaccactga attgccgcat
     9481 tgcagagata ttgtatttaa gtgcctagct cgatacataa ac
//
