>Addgene plasmid #62986 | pMOS010: pLX304-CheRiff-GFP | addgene partial sequence | sequence record 106889 | CMV-F 5'-CGCAAATGGGCGGTAGGCGTG-3'
AGTTTGTACAAAAAAGCAGGCTGGCGCCGGAACCAATTCAGTCGACTGGATCCGCCACCATGGGCGGAGC
TCCTGCTCCAGACGCTCACAGCGCCCCACCTGGAAACGATTCTGCCGGAGGCAGTGAGTACCATGCCCCA
GCTGGATATCAAGTGAATCCACCCTACCACCCCGTGCATGGGTATGAGGAACAGTGCAGCTCCATCTACA
TCTACTATGGGGCCCTGTGGGAGCAGGAAACAGCTAGGGGCTTCCAGTGGTTTGCCGTGTTCCTGTCTGC
CCTGTTTCTGGCTTTCTACGGCTGGCACGCCTATAAGGCCAGCGTGGGATGGGAGGAAGTGTACGTGTGC
TCCGTGGAGCTGATCAAAGTGATTCTGGAGATCTATTTCGAGTTCACCAGTCCTGCTATGCTGTTCCTGT
ACGGAGGGAACATTACCCCATGGCTGAGATATGCCGAATGGCTGCTGACATGTCCCGTGATCCTGATTCA
TCTGTCTAA
