>Addgene plasmid #62986 | pMOS010: pLX304-CheRiff-GFP | addgene partial sequence | sequence record 107143 | EGFP-N 5'-CGTCGCCGTCCAGCTCGACCAG-3'
CCTTGCTCACCACGTTGATGTCGATCTGGTCCAGGGGGATGTACTCGCCCTCGCTGGTGATCCTGCTCTT
GGCGGCCGCCACTTTATCTTCCTCTGTCACGAAGGCCAGCACGTCCACCTTGCGTCCCAGAAACTGGGAG
CTCACTGGTCTCCTGATATCGCCGTACATAATGATATGCTCGTGAATTTTGATCCGCAGGAAGTGCCCCA
GCAGTCCCCAAATATTCTTGGACAGCAGGTCGGCGATGGTATGGCCAATAGTGGACCCAGCCACGCTCAG
GGTGTGCATGCCTTCAGGCCCAAAGATGAACAGGCCGGGAAACATCAGCCAACTAGAATAGTACACGGCA
GTCATGGCCAGCACCAGTTTCTTACAGCCGCCGGCAGGCATGATATAGTAAGACTCCACGTAGATGATTC
CAGCGTTGTAGAATGTCTGGGTTCCATACACCAGGCCGATACAGTAAAACAGCCACTTCACCCACCCAGT
GGCCAGAGCGGCTGTCACTCCCATGCAAATAGTTCCCAGGTCGGACACCAGCAGAGCCATTGTCCGCTTA
TTGTATGCCTCACTCAGGCCGGTGATGTTAGACAGATGAATCAGG
